Addgene plasmid #209789: PABPC1_544-636_pGEX6P1
Purpose: Bacterial expression of PABPC1 Mlle domain
Depositing lab: Kalle Gehring. Depositing organization: McGill University. Publication: Structural basis of ligand recognition by PABC, a highly specific peptide-binding domain found in poly(A)-binding protein and a HECT ubiquitin ligase. Kozlov G, De Crescenzo G, Lim NS, Siddiqui N, Fantus D, Kahvejian A, Trempe JF, Elias D, Ekiel I, Sonenberg N, O'Connor-McCourt M, Gehring K. EMBO J. 2004 Jan 28;23(2):272-81. doi: 10.1038/sj.emboj.7600048. Epub 2003 Dec 18. PubMed 14685257.
Backbone
  Vector backbone: pGEX-6P-1
  Backbone manufacturer: Amersham
  Backbone size w/o insert (bp): 4984
  Vector type: Bacterial Expression
Growth in bacteria
  Bacterial resistance: Ampicillin, 100 μg/mL
  Growth temperature: 37°C
  Growth strain: DH5alpha
  Copy number: High Copy
Gene/Insert
  Gene/Insert name: Mlle domain of PABPC1 (alt name: PABC domain of PABPC1)
  Species: H. sapiens (human)
  Mutation: aa 544-636 only
  Entrez Gene: PABPC1 (a.k.a. PAB1, PABP, PABP1, PABPC2, PABPL1)
  Promoter: tac
  Tag / fusion protein: GST (N terminal on backbone)
  Cloning method: Restriction Enzyme; 5′ cloning site BamHI (not destroyed); 3′ cloning site EcoRI (not destroyed)
  Sequencing primers: 5′ pGEX Fwd; 3′ pGEX Rev
Terms and licenses: Academic/Nonprofit Terms; Industry Terms: Not Available to Industry
How to cite: PABPC1_544-636_pGEX6P1 was a gift from Kalle Gehring (Addgene plasmid # 209789 ; http://n2t.net/addgene:209789 ; RRID:Addgene_209789)
