[The description below was written by a language model from this plasmid's Addgene catalogue record and pLannotate feature annotations shown in this document.]
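Description:
PABPC1_544-636_pGEX6P1 is a bacterial expression plasmid built on the pGEX-6P-1 backbone for producing the C-terminal MLLE (also called PABC) domain of human poly(A)-binding protein PABPC1 as a glutathione S-transferase fusion in E. coli. The sequenced plasmid is about 5.3 kb. It replicates from a ColE1/pMB1-type origin, recorded as high copy, and is selected with ampicillin through the β-lactamase gene and its own promoter.

The insert encodes only residues 544–636 of PABPC1 and was cloned between the BamHI and EcoRI sites, both of which are retained. It lies in frame downstream of the Schistosoma japonicum GST coding sequence supplied by the backbone, so the tag is N-terminal. Transcription is driven by the tac promoter, a strong trp/lac hybrid, followed by a lac operator. The plasmid also carries lacI under its own promoter, so the repressor keeps expression off until it is relieved with IPTG, independently of the host's lacI status. The short linker between GST and the insert is not annotated in the feature table. In the pGEX-6P series this region normally encodes a PreScission protease site that allows the tag to be removed.

The remaining annotations are a lac promoter/operator with a lacZα fragment, partial rop and bom matches, and a short yciV fragment. These are backbone remnants with no stated role in the construct. The GST fusion allows affinity purification on glutathione resin, and the associated work concerns the structural basis of peptide ligand recognition by the PABC domain. This points to use of the purified domain in structural and binding studies.
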