Features (pLannotate 1.2.2; 17 found; start..end, strand, type, name):
    181..209     +  promoter       tac promoter: strong E. coli promoter; hybrid between the trp and lac UV5 promoters
    217..233     +  protein_bind   lac operator: The lac repressor binds to the lac operator to inhibit transcription in E. coli. This inhibition can be relieved by adding lactose or isopropyl-β-D-thiogalactopyranoside (IPTG). lac repressor encoded by lacI
    256..909     +  CDS            GST26_SCHJA: Experimental evidence at protein level: Swiss-Prot protein existence level 1. GST isoenzymes appear to play a central role in the parasite detoxification system. Other functions are also suspected including a role in increasing the solubility of haematin in the parasite gut. From Schistosoma japonicum (Blood fluke).
    949..1227    +  CDS            PABPC1 (fragment): PABP1_HUMAN - Also known as PAB1, PABP1, PABPC2. Experimental evidence at protein level: Swiss-Prot protein existence level 1. (Microbial infection) Positively regulates the replication of dengue virus (DENV). From Homo sapiens (Human).
   1278..1317    +  CDS            rop (fragment): Rop protein, which maintains plasmids at low copy number; rop
   1419..1459    +  misc_feature   bom (fragment): basis of mobility region from pBR322
   1564..1668    +  promoter       AmpR promoter: bla
   1669..2529    +  CDS            AmpR: β-lactamase; bla; confers resistance to ampicillin, carbenicillin, and related antibiotics
   2700..3288    +  rep_origin     ori: high-copy-number ColE1/pMB1/pBR322/pUC origin of replication
   3474..3525    -  misc_feature   bom (fragment): basis of mobility region from pBR322
   3532..3609    +  promoter       lacI promoter: lacI
   3610..4692    +  CDS            lacI: lac repressor; lacI; The lac repressor binds to the lac operator to inhibit transcription in E. coli. This inhibition can be relieved by adding lactose or isopropyl-β-D-thiogalactopyranoside (IPTG).
   4705..4726    +  protein_bind   CAP binding site: CAP binding activates transcription in the presence of cAMP. E. coli catabolite activator protein
   4741..4771    +  promoter       lac promoter: promoter for the E. coli lac operon
   4779..4795    +  protein_bind   lac operator: The lac repressor binds to the lac operator to inhibit transcription in E. coli. This inhibition can be relieved by adding lactose or isopropyl-β-D-thiogalactopyranoside (IPTG). lac repressor encoded by lacI
   4815..4988    +  CDS            lacZα: LacZα fragment of β-galactosidase; lacZ fragment
   5252..105     -  CDS            yciV (fragment) (across the origin): RNAAM_ECOLI - Also known as trpH From Escherichia coli (strain K12).
>Addgene plasmid #209789 | PABPC1_544-636_pGEX6P1 | addgene full sequence | sequence record 413946 | Addgene NGS Result
CTTATCGACTGCACGGTGCACCAATGCTTCTGGCGTCAGGCAGCCATCGGAAGCTGTGGTATGGCTGTGC
AGGTCGTAAATCACTGCATAATTCGTGTCGCTCAAGGCGCACTCCCGTTCTGGATAATGTTTTTTGCGCC
GACATCATAACGGTTCTGGCAAATATTCTGAAATGAGCTGTTGACAATTAATCATCGGCTCGTATAATGT
GTGGAATTGTGAGCGGATAACAATTTCACACAGGAAACAGTATTCATGTCCCCTATACTAGGTTATTGGA
AAATTAAGGGCCTTGTGCAACCCACTCGACTTCTTTTGGAATATCTTGAAGAAAAATATGAAGAGCATTT
GTATGAGCGCGATGAAGGTGATAAATGGCGAAACAAAAAGTTTGAATTGGGTTTGGAGTTTCCCAATCTT
CCTTATTATATTGATGGTGATGTTAAATTAACACAGTCTATGGCCATCATACGTTATATAGCTGACAAGC
ACAACATGTTGGGTGGTTGTCCAAAAGAGCGTGCAGAGATTTCAATGCTTGAAGGAGCGGTTTTGGATAT
TAGATACGGTGTTTCGAGAATTGCATATAGTAAAGACTTTGAAACTCTCAAAGTTGATTTTCTTAGCAAG
CTACCTGAAATGCTGAAAATGTTCGAAGATCGTTTATGTCATAAAACATATTTAAATGGTGATCATGTAA
CCCATCCTGACTTCATGTTGTATGACGCTCTTGATGTTGTTTTATACATGGACCCAATGTGCCTGGATGC
GTTCCCAAAATTAGTTTGTTTTAAAAAACGTATTGAAGCTATCCCACAAATTGATAAGTACTTGAAATCC
AGCAAGTATATAGCATGGCCTTTGCAGGGCTGGCAAGCCACGTTTGGTGGTGGCGACCATCCTCCAAAAT
CGGATCTGGAAGTTCTGTTCCAGGGGCCCCTGGGATCCCCTTTGACTGCTTCCATGTTGGCATCTGCCCC
TCCTCAAGAGCAAAAGCAAATGTTGGGTGAACGGCTGTTTCCTCTTATTCAAGCCATGCACCCTACTCTT
GCTGGTAAAATCACTGGCATGTTGTTGGAGATTGATAATTCAGAACTTCTTCATATGCTCGAGTCTCCAG
AGTCACTCCGTTCTAAGGTTGATGAAGCTGTAGCTGTACTACAAGCCCACCAAGCTAAAGAGGCTGCCCA
GAAAGCAGTTAACAGTGCCACCGGTGTTCCAACTGTTTAAGAATTCCCGGGTCGACTCGAGCGGCCGCAT
CGTGACTGACTGACGATCTGCCTCGCGCGTTTCGGTGATGACGGTGAAAACCTCTGACACATGCAGCTCC
CGGAGACGGTCACAGCTTGTCTGTAAGCGGATGCCGGGAGCAGACAAGCCCGTCAGGGCGCGTCAGCGGG
TGTTGGCGGGTGTCGGGGCGCAGCCATGACCCAGTCACGTAGCGATAGCGGAGTGTATAATTCTTGAAGA
CGAAAGGGCCTCGTGATACGCCTATTTTTATAGGTTAATGTCATGATAATAATGGTTTCTTAGACGTCAG
GTGGCACTTTTCGGGGAAATGTGCGCGGAACCCCTATTTGTTTATTTTTCTAAATACATTCAAATATGTA
TCCGCTCATGAGACAATAACCCTGATAAATGCTTCAATAATATTGAAAAAGGAAGAGTATGAGTATTCAA
CATTTCCGTGTCGCCCTTATTCCCTTTTTTGCGGCATTTTGCCTTCCTGTTTTTGCTCACCCAGAAACGC
TGGTGAAAGTAAAAGATGCTGAAGATCAGTTGGGTGCACGAGTGGGTTACATCGAACTGGATCTCAACAG
CGGTAAGATCCTTGAGAGTTTTCGCCCCGAAGAACGTTTTCCAATGATGAGCACTTTTAAAGTTCTGCTA
TGTGGCGCGGTATTATCCCGTGTTGACGCCGGGCAAGAGCAACTCGGTCGCCGCATACACTATTCTCAGA
ATGACTTGGTTGAGTACTCACCAGTCACAGAAAAGCATCTTACGGATGGCATGACAGTAAGAGAATTATG
CAGTGCTGCCATAACCATGAGTGATAACACTGCGGCCAACTTACTTCTGACAACGATCGGAGGACCGAAG
GAGCTAACCGCTTTTTTGCACAACATGGGGGATCATGTAACTCGCCTTGATCGTTGGGAACCGGAGCTGA
ATGAAGCCATACCAAACGACGAGCGTGACACCACGATGCCTGCAGCAATGGCAACAACGTTGCGCAAACT
ATTAACTGGCGAACTACTTACTCTAGCTTCCCGGCAACAATTAATAGACTGGATGGAGGCGGATAAAGTT
GCAGGACCACTTCTGCGCTCGGCCCTTCCGGCTGGCTGGTTTATTGCTGATAAATCTGGAGCCGGTGAGC
GTGGGTCTCGCGGTATCATTGCAGCACTGGGGCCAGATGGTAAGCCCTCCCGTATCGTAGTTATCTACAC
GACGGGGAGTCAGGCAACTATGGATGAACGAAATAGACAGATCGCTGAGATAGGTGCCTCACTGATTAAG
CATTGGTAACTGTCAGACCAAGTTTACTCATATATACTTTAGATTGATTTAAAACTTCATTTTTAATTTA
AAAGGATCTAGGTGAAGATCCTTTTTGATAATCTCATGACCAAAATCCCTTAACGTGAGTTTTCGTTCCA
CTGAGCGTCAGACCCCGTAGAAAAGATCAAAGGATCTTCTTGAGATCCTTTTTTTCTGCGCGTAATCTGC
TGCTTGCAAACAAAAAAACCACCGCTACCAGCGGTGGTTTGTTTGCCGGATCAAGAGCTACCAACTCTTT
TTCCGAAGGTAACTGGCTTCAGCAGAGCGCAGATACCAAATACTGTCCTTCTAGTGTAGCCGTAGTTAGG
CCACCACTTCAAGAACTCTGTAGCACCGCCTACATACCTCGCTCTGCTAATCCTGTTACCAGTGGCTGCT
GCCAGTGGCGATAAGTCGTGTCTTACCGGGTTGGACTCAAGACGATAGTTACCGGATAAGGCGCAGCGGT
CGGGCTGAACGGGGGGTTCGTGCACACAGCCCAGCTTGGAGCGAACGACCTACACCGAACTGAGATACCT
ACAGCGTGAGCTATGAGAAAGCGCCACGCTTCCCGAAGGGAGAAAGGCGGACAGGTATCCGGTAAGCGGC
AGGGTCGGAACAGGAGAGCGCACGAGGGAGCTTCCAGGGGGAAACGCCTGGTATCTTTATAGTCCTGTCG
GGTTTCGCCACCTCTGACTTGAGCGTCGATTTTTGTGATGCTCGTCAGGGGGGCGGAGCCTATGGAAAAA
CGCCAGCAACGCGGCCTTTTTACGGTTCCTGGCCTTTTGCTGGCCTTTTGCTCACATGTTCTTTCCTGCG
TTATCCCCTGATTCTGTGGATAACCGTATTACCGCCTTTGAGTGAGCTGATACCGCTCGCCGCAGCCGAA
CGACCGAGCGCAGCGAGTCAGTGAGCGAGGAAGCGGAAGAGCGCCTGATGCGGTATTTTCTCCTTACGCA
TCTGTGCGGTATTTCACACCGCATAAATTCCGACACCATCGAATGGCGCAAAACCTTTCGCGGTATGGCA
TGATAGCGCCCGGAAGAGAGTCAATTCAGGGTGGTGAATGTGAAACCAGTAACGTTATACGATGTCGCAG
AGTATGCCGGTGTCTCTTATCAGACCGTTTCCCGCGTGGTGAACCAGGCCAGCCACGTTTCTGCGAAAAC
GCGGGAAAAAGTGGAAGCGGCGATGGCGGAGCTGAATTACATTCCCAACCGCGTGGCACAACAACTGGCG
GGCAAACAGTCGTTGCTGATTGGCGTTGCCACCTCCAGTCTGGCCCTGCACGCGCCGTCGCAAATTGTCG
CGGCGATTAAATCTCGCGCCGATCAACTGGGTGCCAGCGTGGTGGTGTCGATGGTAGAACGAAGCGGCGT
CGAAGCCTGTAAAGCGGCGGTGCACAATCTTCTCGCGCAACGCGTCAGTGGGCTGATCATTAACTATCCG
CTGGATGACCAGGATGCCATTGCTGTGGAAGCTGCCTGCACTAATGTTCCGGCGTTATTTCTTGATGTCT
CTGACCAGACACCCATCAACAGTATTATTTTCTCCCATGAAGACGGTACGCGACTGGGCGTGGAGCATCT
GGTCGCATTGGGTCACCAGCAAATCGCGCTGTTAGCGGGCCCATTAAGTTCTGTCTCGGCGCGTCTGCGT
CTGGCTGGCTGGCATAAATATCTCACTCGCAATCAAATTCAGCCGATAGCGGAACGGGAAGGCGACTGGA
GTGCCATGTCCGGTTTTCAACAAACCATGCAAATGCTGAATGAGGGCATCGTTCCCACTGCGATGCTGGT
TGCCAACGATCAGATGGCGCTGGGCGCAATGCGCGCCATTACCGAGTCCGGGCTGCGCGTTGGTGCGGAT
ATCTCGGTAGTGGGATACGACGATACCGAAGACAGCTCATGTTATATCCCGCCGTTAACCACCATCAAAC
AGGATTTTCGCCTGCTGGGGCAAACCAGCGTGGACCGCTTGCTGCAACTCTCTCAGGGCCAGGCGGTGAA
GGGCAATCAGCTGTTGCCCGTCTCACTGGTGAAAAGAAAAACCACGCTAGCGCCCAATACGCAAACCGCC
TCTCCCCGCGCGTTGGCCGATTCATTAATGCAGCTGGCACGACAGGTTTCCCGACTGGAAAGCGGGCAGT
GAGCGCAACGCAATTAATGTAAGTTAGCTCACTCATTAGGCACCCCAGGCTTTACACTTTATGCTTCCGG
CTCGTATGTTGTGTGGAATTGTGAGCGGATAACAATTTCACACAGGAAACAGCTATGACCATGATTACGG
ATTCACTGGCCGTCGTTTTACAACGTCGTGACTGGGAAAACCCTGGCGTTACCCAACTTAATCGCCTTGC
AGCACATCCCCCTTTCGCCAGCTGGCGTAATAGCGAAGAGGCCCGCACCGATCGCCCTTCCCAACAGTTG
CGCAGCCTGAATGGCGAATGGCGCTTTGCCTGGTTTCCGGCACCAGAAGCGGTGCCGGAAAGCTGGCTGG
AGTGCGATCTTCCTGAGGCCGATACTGTCGTCGTCCCCTCAAACTGGCAGATGCACGGTTACGATGCGCC
CATCTACACCAACGTGACCTATCCCATTACGGTCAATCCGCCGTTTGTTCCCACGGAGAATCCGACGGGT
TGTTACTCGCTCACATTTAATGTTGATGAAAGCTGGCTACAGGAAGGCCAGACGCGAATTATTTTTGATG
GCGTTGGAATTAG
